Addgene plasmid #200196: Halo-S13S2DBD
Purpose: Expression of Sox13 with Sox2 DBD
Depositing lab: Sheila Teves. Depositing organization: University of British Columbia. Publication: Heat shock transcription factors demonstrate a distinct mode of interaction with mitotic chromosomes. Price RM, Budzynski MA, Shen J, Mitchell JE, Kwan JZJ, Teves SS. Nucleic Acids Res. 2023 Apr 28:gkad304. doi: 10.1093/nar/gkad304. PubMed 37114996.
Backbone
  Vector backbone: 3X-Flag-Halo-TEV
  Vector type: Mammalian Expression
Growth in bacteria
  Bacterial resistance: Ampicillin, 100 μg/mL
  Growth temperature: 37°C
  Growth strain: DH5alpha
  Copy number: High Copy
Gene/Insert
  Cloning method: Gibson Cloning
Terms and licenses: Academic/Nonprofit Terms; Industry Terms: Not Available to Industry
Depositor comments: Please visit https://www.biorxiv.org/content/10.1101/2022.10.05.511012v1 for bioRxiv preprint.
How to cite: Halo-S13S2DBD was a gift from Sheila Teves (Addgene plasmid # 200196 ; http://n2t.net/addgene:200196 ; RRID:Addgene_200196)
