[The description below was written by a language model from this plasmid's Addgene catalogue record and pLannotate feature annotations shown in this document.]
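Description:
Halo-S13S2DBD is a mammalian expression plasmid of about 9.7 kb built on the 3X-Flag-Halo-TEV backbone, made by Gibson cloning to express a chimeric transcription factor in which Sox13 carries the DNA-binding domain of Sox2. It is propagated in E. coli through a high-copy ColE1/pUC-type origin with ampicillin selection (AmpR under its bla promoter). It also carries an f1 origin and remnants of cloning-vector sequence (lac promoter/operator, lacZα and lacI fragments, and short stretches matching phage lambda DNA) that have no evident role in expression.

The expression unit is driven by the human EF-1α core promoter joined to a truncated HTLV-1 5' LTR segment, a composite arrangement commonly used for strong constitutive transcription in mammalian cells. The open reading frame begins with a 3xFLAG epitope, followed by HaloTag, a TEV protease cleavage site and then the insert. The automated annotation labels the insert simply as mouse Sox13. It does not separately mark the swapped Sox2 domain, so the exact boundaries of the swap cannot be read from the record. Downstream, an EMCV IRES allows translation of NeoR/KanR from the same transcript, linking G418 resistance to expression of the fusion for selecting stable lines. A WPRE fragment and the SV40 polyadenylation signal complete the cassette.

HaloTag covalently binds chloroalkane ligands, including fluorescent dyes, so the fusion suits live-cell imaging, while FLAG supports immunodetection or purification. The associated publication concerns transcription factor interactions with mitotic chromosomes, which suggests the domain swap tests how the DNA-binding domain contributes to that behaviour. The two sequence records differ by only a few nucleotides and give the same feature layout.
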