Features (pLannotate 1.2.2; 22 found; start..end, strand, type, name):
    110..321     +  promoter       EF-1α core promoter: core promoter for human elongation factor EF-1α
    334..602     +  LTR            5' LTR (truncated): truncated 5' long terminal repeat (LTR) from human T-cell leukemia virus (HTLV) type 1
    634..699     +  CDS            3xFLAG: three tandem FLAG® epitope tags, followed by an enterokinase cleavage site
    709..1599    +  CDS            HaloTag®: modified bacterial dehalogenase that forms covalent bonds with chloroalkane derivatives
   1612..1632    +  CDS            TEV site: tobacco etch virus (TEV) protease recognition and cleavage site
   1645..3480    +  CDS            Sox13: SOX13_MOUSE - Also known as Sox-13. Experimental evidence at protein level: Swiss-Prot protein existence level 1. Transcription factor that binds to DNA at the consensus sequence 5'-AACAAT-3' (PubMed:9524265, PubMed:9421502). Binds to the proximal promoter region of the myelin protein MPZ gene, and may thereby be involved in the differentiation of oligodendroglia in the developing spinal tube (PubMed:26525805). Binds to the gene promoter of MBP and acts as a transcriptional repressor (PubMed:26525805). Binds to and modifies the activity of TCF7/TCF1, thereby inhibiting transcription and modula
   3499..4071    +  misc_feature   IRES: internal ribosome entry site (IRES) of the encephalomyocarditis virus (EMCV)
   4080..4874    +  CDS            NeoR/KanR: aminoglycoside phosphotransferase from Tn5; aph(3')-II (or nptII); confers resistance to neomycin, kanamycin, and G418 (Geneticin®)
   4881..4987    +  misc_feature   WPRE (fragment): woodchuck hepatitis virus posttranscriptional regulatory element
   4996..5117    +  polyA_signal   SV40 poly(A) signal: SV40 polyadenylation signal
   5135..5227    +  ncRNA          G-CSF SLDE: Accession: RF00183 - G-CSF factor stem-loop destabilising element (SLDE)
   5924..6391    +  CDS            B (fragment): PORTL_LAMBD - Experimental evidence at protein level: Swiss-Prot protein existence level 1. Forms the portal vertex of the capsid (PubMed:6228056, PubMed:6232391). This portal plays critical roles in head assembly, genome packaging, neck/tail attachment, and genome ejection (Probable). The portal protein multimerizes as a single ring-shaped homododecamer arranged around a central channel (PubMed:6232391). Binds to the terminase subunits to form the packaging machine (PubMed:7799432). From Escherichia phage lambda (Bacteriophage lambda).
   6429..6445    -  protein_bind   lac operator: The lac repressor binds to the lac operator to inhibit transcription in E. coli. This inhibition can be relieved by adding lactose or isopropyl-β-D-thiogalactopyranoside (IPTG). lac repressor encoded by lacI
   6453..6483    -  promoter       lac promoter: promoter for the E. coli lac operon
   6498..6519    -  protein_bind   CAP binding site: CAP binding activates transcription in the presence of cAMP. E. coli catabolite activator protein
   6532..6624    -  CDS            lacI (fragment): lac repressor; lacI; The lac repressor binds to the lac operator to inhibit transcription in E. coli. This inhibition can be relieved by adding lactose or isopropyl-β-D-thiogalactopyranoside (IPTG).
   6807..7395    -  rep_origin     ori: high-copy-number ColE1/pMB1/pBR322/pUC origin of replication
   7566..8426    -  CDS            AmpR: β-lactamase; bla; confers resistance to ampicillin, carbenicillin, and related antibiotics
   8427..8531    -  promoter       AmpR promoter: bla
   8584..9012    -  rep_origin     f1 ori (sequence partly withheld): f1 bacteriophage origin of replication; arrow indicates direction of (+) strand synthesis
   9017..9172    -  CDS            lacZα (fragment): LacZα fragment of β-galactosidase; lacZ fragment
   9174..9293    +  CDS            B (fragment): PORTL_LAMBD - Experimental evidence at protein level: Swiss-Prot protein existence level 1. Forms the portal vertex of the capsid (PubMed:6228056, PubMed:6232391). This portal plays critical roles in head assembly, genome packaging, neck/tail attachment, and genome ejection (Probable). The portal protein multimerizes as a single ring-shaped homododecamer arranged around a central channel (PubMed:6232391). Binds to the terminase subunits to form the packaging machine (PubMed:7799432). From Escherichia phage lambda (Bacteriophage lambda).
>Addgene plasmid #200196 | Halo-S13S2DBD | addgene full sequence | sequence record 405716 | Addgene NGS Result
CTTTCCTCTGAACGCTTCTCGCTGCTCTTTGAGCCTGCAGACACCTGGGGGGATACGGGGAAAAGGCCTC
CACGGCCAAGGATCTGCGATCGCTCCGGTGCCCGTCAGTGGGCAGAGCGCACATCGCCCACAGTCCCCGA
GAAGTTGGGGGGAGGGGTCGGCAATTGAACGGGTGCCTAGAGAAGGTGGCGCGGGGTAAACTGGGAAAGT
GATGTCGTGTACTGGCTCCGCCTTTTTCCCGAGGGTGGGGGAGAACCGTATATAAGTGCAGTAGTCGCCG
TGAACGTTCTTTTTCGCAACGGGTTTGCCGCCAGAACACAGCTGAAGCTTCGAGGGGCTCGCATCTCTCC
TTCACGCGCCCGCCGCCCTACCTGAGGCCGCCATCCACGCCGGTTGAGTCGCGTTCTGCCGCCTCCCGCC
TGTGGTGCCTCCTGAACTGCGTCCGCCGTCTAGGTAAGTTTAAAGCTCAGGTCGAGACCGGGCCTTTGTC
CGGCGCTCCCTTGGAGCCTACCTAGACTCAGCCGGCTCTCCACGCTTTGCCTGACCCTGCTTGCTCAACT
CTACGTCTTTGTTTCGTTTTCTGTTCTGCGCCGTTACAGATCCAAGCTGTGACCGGCGCCTACTCTAGCC
ATGGACTACAAAGACCATGACGGTGATTATAAAGATCATGACATCGATTACAAGGATGACGATGACAAGC
TTGGCTCCATGGCAGAAATCGGTACTGGCTTTCCATTCGACCCCCATTATGTGGAAGTCCTGGGCGAGCG
CATGCACTACGTCGATGTTGGTCCGCGCGATGGCACCCCTGTGCTGTTCCTGCACGGTAACCCGACCTCC
TCCTACGTGTGGCGCAACATCATCCCGCATGTTGCACCGACCCATCGCTGCATTGCTCCAGACCTGATCG
GTATGGGCAAATCCGACAAACCAGACCTGGGTTATTTCTTCGACGACCACGTCCGCTTCATGGATGCCTT
CATCGAAGCCCTGGGTCTGGAAGAGGTCGTCCTGGTCATTCACGACTGGGGCTCCGCTCTGGGTTTCCAC
TGGGCCAAGCGCAATCCAGAGCGCGTCAAAGGTATTGCATTTATGGAGTTCATCCGCCCTATCCCGACCT
GGGACGAATGGCCAGAATTTGCCCGCGAGACCTTCCAGGCCTTCCGCACCACCGACGTCGGCCGCAAGCT
GATCATCGATCAGAACGTTTTTATCGAGGGTACGCTGCCGATGGGTGTCGTCCGCCCGCTGACTGAAGTC
GAGATGGACCATTACCGCGAGCCGTTCCTGAATCCTGTTGACCGCGAGCCACTGTGGCGCTTCCCAAACG
AGCTGCCAATCGCCGGTGAGCCAGCGAACATCGTCGCGCTGGTCGAAGAATACATGGACTGGCTGCACCA
GTCCCCTGTCCCGAAGCTGCTGTTCTGGGGCACCCCAGGCGTTCTGATCCCACCGGCCGAAGCCGCTCGC
CTGGCCAAAAGCCTGCCTAACTGCAAGGCTGTGGACATCGGCCCGGGTCTGAATCTGCTGCAAGAAGACA
ACCCGGACCTGATCGGCAGCGAGATCGCGCGCTGGCTGTCGACGCTCGAGATTTCCGGCGAGCCAACCAC
TGAGGATCTGTACTTTCAGAGCGATAACTCTAGATCCATGCAGAGCCCCGTCTCTGTGCAGCTGGCCCCA
GACAGCGCTAGCACCATGGTGAACTGCACCATCAAGTCTGAGGAGAAGAAGGAGCCTTGCCACGAGGCTC
CCCAAGGTGCAGCCCCTGCAGTGGAGACCCAGCCTGGAGACCCGGCCCTGGCCTCTCAGGATGCCACCAA
CGCTAAAGCTCCTCCTCAGGACTGTGCCTCACCAGAGAGCAGTGGGTCCCCAGAACCCAAGAGACCAGCA
GCTTCCGAGGCTGCTTCGGGAAGCCAGGAGCGCCTGGACTTCAACCGCAACTTACAGGAGGTTGTGCCAG
CCATTGAGAAGCTGCTGTCCAGTGACTGGAAGGAGAGGTTTCTGGGAAGAAGCAATGTGGAAGCTAAGGA
TGTCAAAGGGACCCAAGAGAGCCTGGCTGAGAAGGAACTCCAGCTTTTGGTCATGATCCATCAGCTCTCT
GCCCTTCGGGACCAGCTCCTTACGGCCCACTCTGAGCAGAAGAACATGGCCGCCATGCTGTTTGAGAAGC
AGCAGCAACAGATGGAACTGGCCAGGCAGCAGCAGGAGCAGATCGCCAAGCAGCAGCAGCAGCTGATTCA
ACAGCAGCACAAGATCAACCTCCTGCAGCAGCAGATCCAGCAGGTTAACATGCCTTACGTCATGATCCCA
GCCTTCCCCCCAAGCCACCAGCCTTTGCCTGTCACTCCTGACTCCCAGCTGGCTTTACCTATTCAGCCCA
TTCCCTGCAAGCCAGTGGAATACCCACTGCAGCTGCTGCACAGCCCGCCTGCCCCTGTGGTGAAGAGGTC
GGGGGTGGCCGCCCACCACCCCCTGCAGGAGCCCCCACAACCACTGAACCTCACAGCCAAGCCCAAGGTA
CCTGAGCTGCCCAACACCTCCAGCTCTCCCAGCCTGAAGATGAACAGTTGTGGGCCTCGCCCCGCCAGCC
ATGGGGCTCCCACAAGGGACCTGCAATCCAGCCCCCCCAGCCTGCCTCTGGGCTTCCTCGGTGAAGGGGA
CGCCGTCACCAAAGCCATCCAGGATGCCCGGCAGCTGCTGCACAGCCACAGTGGGGCTTTGGAAAACTCC
CCCAATACCCCATTCCGGAAGGACCTCATCAGCCTGGACTCCTCCCCGGCCAAGGAGCGGCTGGAGGAGA
GCTGTGTGCATCCCCTGGAGGAAGCCATGCTGAGCTGTGACATGGATGGCTCCCGTCATTTTTCCGAGTC
TCGGAACAGCAGCCACGTCAAGAGGCCCATGAACGCCTTCATGGTATGGTCCCGGGGGCAGCGGCGTAAG
ATGGCCCAGGAGAACCCCAAGATGCACAACTCGGAGATCAGCAAGCGCCTGGGCGCGGAGTGGAAACTTT
TGTCTGAGACCGAGAAGCGGCCGTTCATCGACGAGGCCAAGCGGCTGCGCGCTCTGCACATGAAGGAGCA
CCCGGATTATAAATACAAGCCAAGGCCTAAGCGTACCTGTGTCGTGGAGGGCCGGCGGCTGCGAGTGGGC
GAGTACAAGGCCTTGATGAGGACACGGCGCCAGGGTGCTCGCCAAAGCTACACCATCCCCCCGCAGGCTG
GCCAGGCACAGGTGAGCTCAGATATCCTGTTCCCTCGGGCAGCGGGCTTGCCCCTGGCACGTCCACTGGT
GGAGCACTATGACCCCCAGGGCCTGGACCCCAACATGCCTGTCATCATCAATACCTGCAGTCTCCGGGAG
GAAGGGGAGGGCACAGATGACAGGCACTCGGTGGCCGATGGAGAGATGTACCGGTACAGCGAGGACGAGG
ACTCAGAGGGTGACGAGAAGAGTGATGAGGAGCTGGTGGTACTCACAGACTGAGCGGCCGCGGCCGCGCC
CCTCTCCCTCCCCCCCCCCTAACGTTACTGGCCGAAGCCGCTTGGAATAAGGCCGGTGTGCGTTTGTCTA
TATGTTATTTTCCACCATATTGCCGTCTTTTGGCAATGTGAGGGCCCGGAAACCTGGCCCTGTCTTCTTG
ACGAGCATTCCTAGGGGTCTTTCCCCTCTCGCCAAAGGAATGCAAGGTCTGTTGAATGTCGTGAAGGAAG
CAGTTCCTCTGGAAGCTTCTTGAAGACAAACAACGTCTGTAGCGACCCTTTGCAGGCAGCGGAACCCCCC
ACCTGGCGACAGGTGCCTCTGCGGCCAAAAGCCACGTGTATAAGATACACCTGCAAAGGCGGCACAACCC
CAGTGCCACGTTGTGAGTTGGATAGTTGTGGAAAGAGTCAAATGGCTCTCCTCAAGCGTATTCAACAAGG
GGCTGAAGGATGCCCAGAAGGTACCCCATTGTATGGGATCTGATCTGGGGCCTCGGTGCACATGCTTTAC
ATGTGTTTAGTCGAGGTTAAAAAAACGTCTAGGCCCCCCGAACCACGGGGACGTGGTTTTCCTTTGAAAA
ACACGATAATACCTCCGGAATGATTGAACAAGATGGATTGCACGCAGGTTCTCCGGCCGCTTGGGTGGAG
AGGCTATTCGGCTATGACTGGGCACAACAGACAATCGGCTGCTCTGATGCCGCCGTGTTCCGGCTGTCAG
CGCAGGGGCGCCCGGTTCTTTTTGTCAAGACCGACCTGTCCGGTGCCCTGAATGAACTGCAGGACGAGGC
AGCGCGGCTATCGTGGCTGGCCGCGACGGGCGTTCCTTGCGCAGCTGTGCTCGACGTTGTCACTGAAGCG
GGAAGGGACTGGCTGCTATTGGGCGAAGTGCCGGGGCAGGATCTCCTGTCATCTCACCTTGCTCCTGCCG
AGAAAGTATCCATCATGGCTGATGCAATGCGGCGGCTGCATACGCTTGATCCGGCTACCTGCCCATTCGA
CCACCAAGCGAAACATCGCATCGAGCGAGCACGTACTCGGATGGAAGCCGGTCTTGTCGATCAGGATGAT
CTGGACGAAGAGCATCAGGGGCTCGCGCCAGCCGAACTGTTCGCCAGGCTCAAGGCGCGCATGCCCGACG
GCGAGGATCTCGTCGTGACCCATGGCGATGCCTGCTTGCCGAATATCATGGTGGAAAATGGCCGCTTTTC
TGGATTCATCGACTGTGGCCGGCTGGGTGTGGCGGACCGCTATCAGGACATAGCGTTGGCTACCCGTGAT
ATTGCTGAAGAGCTTGGCGGCGAATGGGCTGACCGCTTCCTCGTGCTTTACGGTATCGCCGCTCCCGATT
CGCAGCGCATCGCCTTCTATCGCCTTCTTGACGAGTTCTTCTGAGTCGACAATCAACCTCTGGATTACAA
AATTTGTGAAAGATTGACTGGTATTCTTAACTATGTTGCTCCTTTTACGCTATGTGGATACGCTGCTTTA
ATGCCTTTGTATCATGCGTTAACTAAACTTGTTTATTGCAGCTTATAATGGTTACAAATAAAGCAATAGC
ATCACAAATTTCACAAATAAAGCATTTTTTTCACTGCATTCTAGTTGTGGTTTGTCCAAACTCATCAATG
TATCTTATCATGTCTGGAATTGACTCAAATGATGTCAATTAGTCTATCAGAAGCTCATCTGGTCTCCCTT
CCGGGGGACAAGACATCCCTGTTTAATATTTAAACAGCAGTGTTCCCAAACTGGGTTCTTATATCCCTTG
CTCTGGTCAACCAGGTTGCAGGGTTTCCTGTCCTCACAGGAACGAAGTCCCTAAAGAAACAGTGGCAGCC
AGGTTTAGCCCCGGAATTGACTGGATTCCTTTTTTAGGGCCCATTGGTATGGCTTTTTCCCCGTATCCCC
CCAGGTGTCTGCAGGCTCAAAGAGCAGCGAGAAGCGTTCAGAGGAAAGCGATCCCGTGCCACCTTCCCCG
TGCCCGGGCTGTCCCCGCACGCTGCCGGCTCGGGGATGCGGGGGGAGCGCCGGACCGGAGCGGAGCCCCG
GGCGGCTCGCTGCTGCCCCCTAGCGGGGGAGGGACGTAATTACATCCCTGGGGGCTTTGGGGGGGGGCTG
TCCCTGATATCTATAACAAGAAAATATATATATAATAAGTTATCACGTAAGTAGAACATGAAATAACAAT
ATAATTATCGTATGAGTTAAATCTTAAAAGTCACGTAAAAGATAATCATGCGTCATTTTGACTCACGCGG
TCGTTATAGTTCAAAATCAGTGACACTTACCGCATTGACAAGCACGCCTCACGGGAGCTCCAAGCGGCGA
CTGAGATGTCCTAAATGCACAGCGACGGATTCGCGCTATTTAGAAAGAGAGAGCAATATTTCAAGAATGC
ATGCGTCAATTTTACGCAGACTATCTTTCTAGGGTTAATCTAGCTGCATCAGGATCATATCGTCGGGTCT
TTTTTCCGGCTCAGTCATCGCCCAAGCTGGCGCTATCTGGGCATCGGGGAGGAAGAAGCCCGTGCCTTTT
CCCGCGAGGTTGAAGCGGCATGGAAAGAGTTTGCCGAGGATGACTGCTGCTGCATTGACGTTGAGCGAAA
ACGCACGTTTACCATGATGATTCGGGAAGGTGTGGCCATGCACGCCTTTAACGGTGAACTGTTCGTTCAG
GCCACCTGGGATACCAGTTCGTCGCGGCTTTTCCGGACACAGTTCCGGATGGTCAGCCCGAAGCGCATCA
GCAACCCGAACAATACCGGCGACAGCCGGAACTGCCGTGCCGGTGTGCAGATTAATGACAGCGGTGCGGC
GCTGGGATATTACGTCAGCGAGGACGGGTATCCTGGCTGGATGCCGCAGAAATGGACATGGATACCCCGT
GAGTTACCCGGCGGGCGCGCTTGGCGTAATCATGGTCATAGCTGTTTCCTGTGTGAAATTGTTATCCGCT
CACAATTCCACACAACATACGAGCCGGAAGCATAAAGTGTAAAGCCTGGGGTGCCTAATGAGTGAGCTAA
CTCACATTAATTGCGTTGCGCTCACTGCCCGCTTTCCAGTCGGGAAACCTGTCGTGCCAGCTGCATTAAT
GAATCGGCCAACGCGCGGGGAGAGGCGGTTTGCGTATTGGGCGCTCTTCCGCTTCCTCGCTCACTGACTC
GCTGCGCTCGGTCGTTCGGCTGCGGCGAGCGGTATCAGCTCACTCAAAGGCGGTAATACGGTTATCCACA
GAATCAGGGGATAACGCAGGAAAGAACATGTGAGCAAAAGGCCAGCAAAAGGCCAGGAACCGTAAAAAGG
CCGCGTTGCTGGCGTTTTTCCATAGGCTCCGCCCCCCTGACGAGCATCACAAAAATCGACGCTCAAGTCA
GAGGTGGCGAAACCCGACAGGACTATAAAGATACCAGGCGTTTCCCCCTGGAAGCTCCCTCGTGCGCTCT
CCTGTTCCGACCCTGCCGCTTACCGGATACCTGTCCGCCTTTCTCCCTTCGGGAAGCGTGGCGCTTTCTC
ATAGCTCACGCTGTAGGTATCTCAGTTCGGTGTAGGTCGTTCGCTCCAAGCTGGGCTGTGTGCACGAACC
CCCCGTTCAGCCCGACCGCTGCGCCTTATCCGGTAACTATCGTCTTGAGTCCAACCCGGTAAGACACGAC
TTATCGCCACTGGCAGCAGCCACTGGTAACAGGATTAGCAGAGCGAGGTATGTAGGCGGTGCTACAGAGT
TCTTGAAGTGGTGGCCTAACTACGGCTACACTAGAAGAACAGTATTTGGTATCTGCGCTCTGCTGAAGCC
AGTTACCTTCGGAAAAAGAGTTGGTAGCTCTTGATCCGGCAAACAAACCACCGCTGGTAGCGGTGGTTTT
TTTGTTTGCAAGCAGCAGATTACGCGCAGAAAAAAAGGATCTCAAGAAGATCCTTTGATCTTTTCTACGG
GGTCTGACGCTCAGTGGAACGAAAACTCACGTTAAGGGATTTTGGTCATGAGATTATCAAAAAGGATCTT
CACCTAGATCCTTTTAAATTAAAAATGAAGTTTTAAATCAATCTAAAGTATATATGAGTAAACTTGGTCT
GACAGTTACCAATGCTTAATCAGTGAGGCACCTATCTCAGCGATCTGTCTATTTCGTTCATCCATAGTTG
CCTGACTCCCCGTCGTGTAGATAACTACGATACGGGAGGGCTTACCATCTGGCCCCAGTGCTGCAATGAT
ACCGCGAGACCCACGCTCACCGGCTCCAGATTTATCAGCAATAAACCAGCCAGCCGGAAGGGCCGAGCGC
AGAAGTGGTCCTGCAACTTTATCCGCCTCCATCCAGTCTATTAATTGTTGCCGGGAAGCTAGAGTAAGTA
GTTCGCCAGTTAATAGTTTGCGCAACGTTGTTGCCATTGCTACAGGCATCGTGGTGTCACGCTCGTCGTT
TGGTATGGCTTCATTCAGCTCCGGTTCCCAACGATCAAGGCGAGTTACATGATCCCCCATGTTGTGCAAA
AAAGCGGTTAGCTCCTTCGGTCCTCCGATCGTTGTCAGAAGTAAGTTGGCCGCAGTGTTATCACTCATGG
TTATGGCAGCACTGCATAATTCTCTTACTGTCATGCCATCCGTAAGATGCTTTTCTGTGACTGGTGAGTA
CTCAACCAAGTCATTCTGAGAATAGTGTATGCGGCGACCGAGTTGCTCTTGCCCGGCGTCAATACGGGAT
AATACCGCGCCACATAGCAGAACTTTAAAAGTGCTCATCATTGGAAAACGTTCTTCGGGGCGAAAACTCT
CAAGGATCTTACCGCTGTTGAGATCCAGTTCGATGTAACCCACTCGTGCACCCAACTGATCTTCAGCATC
TTTTACTTTCACCAGCGTTTCTGGGTGAGCAAAAACAGGAAGGCAAAATGCCGCAAAAAAGGGAATAAGG
GCGACACGGAAATGTTGAATACTCATACTCTTCCTTTTTCAATATTATTGAAGCATTTATCAGGGTTATT
GTCTCATGAGCGGATACATATTTGAATGTATTTAGAAAAATAAACAAATAGGGGTTCCGCGCACATTTCC
CCGAAAAGTGCCACCTAAATTGTAAGCGTTAATATTTTGTTAAAATTCGCGTTAAATTTTTGTTAAATCA
GCTCATTTTTTAACCAATAGGCCGAAATCGGCAAAATCCCTTATAAATCAAAAGAATAGACCGAGATAGG
GT
[37 nt withheld, positions 8683-8719]
AAAGAACGTGGACTCCAACGTCAAAGG
[49 nt withheld, positions 8747-8795]
T
[91 nt withheld, positions 8797-8887]
G
[124 nt withheld, positions 8889-9012]
CCCATTCGCCATTCAGGCTGCGCAACTGTTGGGAAGGGCGATCGGTGCGGGCCTCTTCGCTATTACGCCA
GCTGGCGAAAGGGGGATGTGCTGCAAGGCGATTAAGTTGGGTAACGCCAGGGTTTTCCCAGTCACGACGT
TGTAAAACGACGGCCAGTGAGCGCGCCTCGTTCATTCACGTTTTTGAACCCGTGGAGGACGGGCAGACTC
GCGGTGCAAATGTGTTTTACAGCGTGATGGAGCAGATGAAGATGCTCGACACGCTGCAGAACACGCAGCT
AGATTAACCCTAGAAAGATAATCATATTGTGACGTACGTTAAAGATAATCATGTGTAAAATTGACGCATG
TGTTTTATCGGTCTGTATATCGAGGTTTATTTATTAATTTGAATAGATATTAAGTTTTATTATATTTACA
CTTACATACTAATAATAAATTCAACAAACAATTTATTTATGTTTATTTATTTATTAAAAAAAACAAAAAC
TCAAAATTTCTTCTATAAAGTAACAAAACTTTTATGAGGGACAGCCCCCCCCCAAAGCCCCCAGGGATGT
AATTACGTCCCTCCCCCGCTAGGGGGCAGCAGCGAGCCGCCCGGGGCTCCGCTCCGGTCCGGCGCTCCCC
CCGCATCCCCGAGCCGGCAGCGTGCGGGGACAGCCCGGGCACGGGGAAGGTGGCACGGGATCG
