Features (pLannotate 1.2.2; 22 found; start..end, strand, type, name):
    110..321     +  promoter       EF-1α core promoter: core promoter for human elongation factor EF-1α
    334..602     +  LTR            5' LTR (truncated): truncated 5' long terminal repeat (LTR) from human T-cell leukemia virus (HTLV) type 1
    634..699     +  CDS            3xFLAG: three tandem FLAG® epitope tags, followed by an enterokinase cleavage site
    709..1602    +  CDS            HaloTag®: modified bacterial dehalogenase that forms covalent bonds with chloroalkane derivatives
   1615..1635    +  CDS            TEV site: tobacco etch virus (TEV) protease recognition and cleavage site
   1648..3480    +  CDS            Sox13: SOX13_MOUSE - Also known as Sox-13. Experimental evidence at protein level: Swiss-Prot protein existence level 1. Transcription factor that binds to DNA at the consensus sequence 5'-AACAAT-3' (PubMed:9524265, PubMed:9421502). Binds to the proximal promoter region of the myelin protein MPZ gene, and may thereby be involved in the differentiation of oligodendroglia in the developing spinal tube (PubMed:26525805). Binds to the gene promoter of MBP and acts as a transcriptional repressor (PubMed:26525805). Binds to and modifies the activity of TCF7/TCF1, thereby inhibiting transcription and modula
   3491..4063    +  misc_feature   IRES: internal ribosome entry site (IRES) of the encephalomyocarditis virus (EMCV)
   4072..4866    +  CDS            NeoR/KanR: aminoglycoside phosphotransferase from Tn5; aph(3')-II (or nptII); confers resistance to neomycin, kanamycin, and G418 (Geneticin®)
   4873..4979    +  misc_feature   WPRE (fragment): woodchuck hepatitis virus posttranscriptional regulatory element
   4988..5109    +  polyA_signal   SV40 poly(A) signal: SV40 polyadenylation signal
   5127..5219    +  ncRNA          G-CSF SLDE: Accession: RF00183 - G-CSF factor stem-loop destabilising element (SLDE)
   5916..6383    +  CDS            B (fragment): PORTL_LAMBD - Experimental evidence at protein level: Swiss-Prot protein existence level 1. Forms the portal vertex of the capsid (PubMed:6228056, PubMed:6232391). This portal plays critical roles in head assembly, genome packaging, neck/tail attachment, and genome ejection (Probable). The portal protein multimerizes as a single ring-shaped homododecamer arranged around a central channel (PubMed:6232391). Binds to the terminase subunits to form the packaging machine (PubMed:7799432). From Escherichia phage lambda (Bacteriophage lambda).
   6421..6437    -  protein_bind   lac operator: The lac repressor binds to the lac operator to inhibit transcription in E. coli. This inhibition can be relieved by adding lactose or isopropyl-β-D-thiogalactopyranoside (IPTG). lac repressor encoded by lacI
   6445..6475    -  promoter       lac promoter: promoter for the E. coli lac operon
   6490..6511    -  protein_bind   CAP binding site: CAP binding activates transcription in the presence of cAMP. E. coli catabolite activator protein
   6524..6616    -  CDS            lacI (fragment): lac repressor; lacI; The lac repressor binds to the lac operator to inhibit transcription in E. coli. This inhibition can be relieved by adding lactose or isopropyl-β-D-thiogalactopyranoside (IPTG).
   6799..7387    -  rep_origin     ori: high-copy-number ColE1/pMB1/pBR322/pUC origin of replication
   7558..8418    -  CDS            AmpR: β-lactamase; bla; confers resistance to ampicillin, carbenicillin, and related antibiotics
   8419..8523    -  promoter       AmpR promoter: bla
   8576..9004    -  rep_origin     f1 ori (sequence partly withheld): f1 bacteriophage origin of replication; arrow indicates direction of (+) strand synthesis
   9009..9164    -  CDS            lacZα (fragment): LacZα fragment of β-galactosidase; lacZ fragment
   9166..9285    +  CDS            B (fragment): PORTL_LAMBD - Experimental evidence at protein level: Swiss-Prot protein existence level 1. Forms the portal vertex of the capsid (PubMed:6228056, PubMed:6232391). This portal plays critical roles in head assembly, genome packaging, neck/tail attachment, and genome ejection (Probable). The portal protein multimerizes as a single ring-shaped homododecamer arranged around a central channel (PubMed:6232391). Binds to the terminase subunits to form the packaging machine (PubMed:7799432). From Escherichia phage lambda (Bacteriophage lambda).
>Addgene plasmid #200196 | Halo-S13S2DBD Sequencing Result | analyzer sequence | sequence record 392740
CTTTCCTCTGAACGCTTCTCGCTGCTCTTTGAGCCTGCAGACACCTGGGGGGATACGGGGAAAAGGCCTC
CACGGCCAAGGATCTGCGATCGCTCCGGTGCCCGTCAGTGGGCAGAGCGCACATCGCCCACAGTCCCCGA
GAAGTTGGGGGGAGGGGTCGGCAATTGAACGGGTGCCTAGAGAAGGTGGCGCGGGGTAAACTGGGAAAGT
GATGTCGTGTACTGGCTCCGCCTTTTTCCCGAGGGTGGGGGAGAACCGTATATAAGTGCAGTAGTCGCCG
TGAACGTTCTTTTTCGCAACGGGTTTGCCGCCAGAACACAGCTGAAGCTTCGAGGGGCTCGCATCTCTCC
TTCACGCGCCCGCCGCCCTACCTGAGGCCGCCATCCACGCCGGTTGAGTCGCGTTCTGCCGCCTCCCGCC
TGTGGTGCCTCCTGAACTGCGTCCGCCGTCTAGGTAAGTTTAAAGCTCAGGTCGAGACCGGGCCTTTGTC
CGGCGCTCCCTTGGAGCCTACCTAGACTCAGCCGGCTCTCCACGCTTTGCCTGACCCTGCTTGCTCAACT
CTACGTCTTTGTTTCGTTTTCTGTTCTGCGCCGTTACAGATCCAAGCTGTGACCGGCGCCTACTCTAGCC
ATGGACTACAAAGACCATGACGGTGATTATAAAGATCATGACATCGATTACAAGGATGACGATGACAAGC
TTGGCTCCATGGCAGAAATCGGTACTGGCTTTCCATTCGACCCCCATTATGTGGAAGTCCTGGGCGAGCG
CATGCACTACGTCGATGTTGGTCCGCGCGATGGCACCCCTGTGCTGTTCCTGCACGGTAACCCGACCTCC
TCCTACGTGTGGCGCAACATCATCCCGCATGTTGCACCGACCCATCGCTGCATTGCTCCAGACCTGATCG
GTATGGGCAAATCCGACAAACCAGACCTGGGTTATTTCTTCGACGACCACGTCCGCTTCATGGATGCCTT
CATCGAAGCCCTGGGTCTGGAAGAGGTCGTCCTGGTCATTCACGACTGGGGCTCCGCTCTGGGTTTCCAC
TGGGCCAAGCGCAATCCAGAGCGCGTCAAAGGTATTGCATTTATGGAGTTCATCCGCCCTATCCCGACCT
GGGACGAATGGCCAGAATTTGCCCGCGAGACCTTCCAGGCCTTCCGCACCACCGACGTCGGCCGCAAGCT
GATCATCGATCAGAACGTTTTTATCGAGGGTACGCTGCCGATGGGTGTCGTCCGCCCGCTGACTGAAGTC
GAGATGGACCATTACCGCGAGCCGTTCCTGAATCCTGTTGACCGCGAGCCACTGTGGCGCTTCCCAAACG
AGCTGCCAATCGCCGGTGAGCCAGCGAACATCGTCGCGCTGGTCGAAGAATACATGGACTGGCTGCACCA
GTCCCCTGTCCCGAAGCTGCTGTTCTGGGGCACCCCAGGCGTTCTGATCCCACCGGCCGAAGCCGCTCGC
CTGGCCAAAAGCCTGCCTAACTGCAAGGCTGTGGACATCGGCCCGGGTCTGAATCTGCTGCAAGAAGACA
ACCCGGACCTGATCGGCAGCGAGATCGCGCGCTGGCTGTCGACGACGCTCGAGATTTCCGGCGAGCCAAC
CACTGAGGATCTGTACTTTCAGAGCGATAACTCTAGGTCCATGCAGAGCCCCGTCTCTGTGCAGCTGGCC
CCAGACAGCGCTAGCACCATGGTGAACTGCACCATCAAGTCTGAGGAGAAGAAGGAGCCTTGCCACGAGG
CTCCCCAAGGTGCAGCCCCTGCAGTGGAGACCCAGCCTGGAGACCCGGCCCTGGCCTCTCAGGATGCCAC
CAACGCTAAAGCTCCTCCTCAGGACTGTGCCTCACCAGAGAGCAGTGGGTCCCCAGAACCCAAGAGACCA
GCAGCTTCCGAGGCTGCTTCGGGAAGCCAGGAGCGCCTGGACTTCAACCGCAACTTACAGGAGGTTGTGC
CAGCCATTGAGAAGCTGCTGTCCAGTGACTGGAAGGAGAGGTTTCTGGGAAGAAGCAATGTGGAAGCTAA
GGATGTCAAAGGGACCCAAGAGAGCCTGGCTGAGAAGGAACTCCAGCTTTTGGTCATGATCCATCAGCTC
TCTGCCCTTCGGGACCAGCTCCTTACGGCCCACTCTGAGCAGAAGAACATGGCCGCCATGCTGTTTGAGA
AGCAGCAGCAACAGATGGAACTGGCCAGGCAGCAGCAGGAGCAGATCGCCAAGCAGCAGCAGCAGCTGAT
TCAACAGCAGCACAAGATCAACCTCCTGCAGCAGCAGATCCAGGTTAACATGCCTTACGTCATGATCCCA
GCCTTCCCCCCAAGCCACCAGCCTTTGCCTGTCACTCCTGACTCCCAGCTGGCTTTACCTATTCAGCCCA
TTACCTGCAAGCCAGTGGAATACCCATTGCAGCTGCTGCACGGCCCGCCTGCCCCTGTGGTGAAGAGGTC
GGGGGTGGCCGCCCACCACCCCCTGCAGGAGCCCCCACAACCACTGAACCTCACAGCCAAGCCCAAGGTA
CCTGAGCTGCCCAACACCTCCAGCCCTCCCAGCCTGAAGATGAACAGTTGTGGGCCTCGCCCCGCCAGCC
ATGGGGCTCCCACAAGGGACCTGCAATCCAGCCCCCCCAGCCTGCCTCTGGGCTTCCTCGGTGAAGGGGA
CGCCGTCACCAAAGCCATCCAGGATGCCCGGCAGCTGCTGCACAGCCACAGTGGGGCTTTGGAAAACTCC
CCCAATACCCCATTCCGGAAGGACCTCATCAGCCTGGACTCCTCCCCGGCCAAGGAGCGGCTGGAGGAGA
GCTGTGTGCATCCCCTGGAGGAAGCCATGCTGAGCTGTGACATGGATGGCTCCCGTCATTTTTCCGAGTC
TCGGAACAGCAGCCACGTCAAGAGGCCCATGAACGCCTTCATGGTATGGTCCCGGGGGCAGCGGCGTAAG
ATGGCCCAGGAGAACCCCAAGATGCACAACTCGGAGATCAGCAAGCGCCTGGGCGCGGAGTGGAAACTTT
TGTCTGAGACCGAGAAGCGGCCGTTCATCGACGAGGCCAAGCGGCTGCGCGCTCTGCACATGAAGGAGCA
CCCGGATTATAAATACAAGCCAAGGCCTAAGCGTACCTGTGTCGTGGAGGGCCGGCGGCTGCGAGTGGGC
GAGTACAAGGCCTTGATGAGGACACGGCGCCAGGGTGCTCGCCAAAGCTACACCATCCCCCCGCAGGCTG
GCCAGGCACAGGTGAGCTCAGATATCCTGTTCCCTCGGGCAGCGGGCTTGCCCCTGGCACGTCCACTGGT
GGAGCACTATGACCCCCAGGGCCTGGACCCCAACATGCCTGTCATCATCAATACCTGCAGTCTCCGGGAG
GAAGGGGAGGGCACAGATGACAGGCACTCGGTGGCCGATGGAGAGATGTAACGGTACAGCGAGGACGAGG
ACTCAGAGGGTGACGAGAAGAGTGATGAGGAGCTGGTGGTACTCACAGACTGAGGCCGCGCCCCTCTCCC
TCCCCCCCCCCTAACGTTACTGGCCGAAGCCGCTTGGAATAAGGCCGGTGTGCGTTTGTCTATATGTTAT
TTTCCACCATATTGCCGTCTTTTGGCAATGTGAGGGCCCGGAAACCTGGCCCTGTCTTCTTGACGAGCAT
TCCTAGGGGTCTTTCCCCTCTCGCCAAAGGAATGCAAGGTCTGTTGAATGTCGTGAAGGAAGCAGTTCCT
CTGGAAGCTTCTTGAAGACAAACAACGTCTGTAGCGACCCTTTGCAGGCAGCGGAACCCCCCACCTGGCG
ACAGGTGCCTCTGCGGCCAAAAGCCACGTGTATAAGATACACCTGCAAAGGCGGCACAACCCCAGTGCCA
CGTTGTGAGTTGGATAGTTGTGGAAAGAGTCAAATGGCTCTCCTCAAGCGTATTCAACAAGGGGCTGAAG
GATGCCCAGAAGGTACCCCATTGTATGGGATCTGATCTGGGGCCTCGGTGCACATGCTTTACATGTGTTT
AGTCGAGGTTAAAAAAACGTCTAGGCCCCCCGAACCACGGGGACGTGGTTTTCCTTTGAAAAACACGATA
ATACCTCCGGAATGATTGAACAAGATGGATTGCACGCAGGTTCTCCGGCCGCTTGGGTGGAGAGGCTATT
CGGCTATGACTGGGCACAACAGACAATCGGCTGCTCTGATGCCGCCGTGTTCCGGCTGTCAGCGCAGGGG
CGCCCGGTTCTTTTTGTCAAGACCGACCTGTCCGGTGCCCTGAATGAACTGCAGGACGAGGCAGCGCGGC
TATCGTGGCTGGCCGCGACGGGCGTTCCTTGCGCAGCTGTGCTCGACGTTGTCACTGAAGCGGGAAGGGA
CTGGCTGCTATTGGGCGAAGTGCCGGGGCAGGATCTCCTGTCATCTCACCTTGCTCCTGCCGAGAAAGTA
TCCATCATGGCTGATGCAATGCGGCGGCTGCATACGCTTGATCCGGCTACCTGCCCATTCGACCACCAAG
CGAAACATCGCATCGAGCGAGCACGTACTCGGATGGAAGCCGGTCTTGTCGATCAGGATGATCTGGACGA
AGAGCATCAGGGGCTCGCGCCAGCCGAACTGTTCGCCAGGCTCAAGGCGCGCATGCCCGACGGCGAGGAT
CTCGTCGTGACCCATGGCGATGCCTGCTTGCCGAATATCATGGTGGAAAATGGCCGCTTTTCTGGATTCA
TCGACTGTGGCCGGCTGGGTGTGGCGGACCGCTATCAGGACATAGCGTTGGCTACCCGTGATATTGCTGA
AGAGCTTGGCGGCGAATGGGCTGACCGCTTCCTCGTGCTTTACGGTATCGCCGCTCCCGATTCGCAGCGC
ATCGCCTTCTATCGCCTTCTTGACGAGTTCTTCTGAGTCGACAATCAACCTCTGGATTACAAAATTTGTG
AAAGATTGACTGGTATTCTTAACTATGTTGCTCCTTTTACGCTATGTGGATACGCTGCTTTAATGCCTTT
GTATCATGCGTTAACTAAACTTGTTTATTGCAGCTTATAATGGTTACAAATAAAGCAATAGCATCACAAA
TTTCACAAATAAAGCATTTTTTTCACTGCATTCTAGTTGTGGTTTGTCCAAACTCATCAATGTATCTTAT
CATGTCTGGAATTGACTCAAATGATGTCAATTAGTCTATCAGAAGCTCATCTGGTCTCCCTTCCGGGGGA
CAAGACATCCCTGTTTAATATTTAAACAGCAGTGTTCCCAAACTGGGTTCTTATATCCCTTGCTCTGGTC
AACCAGGTTGCAGGGTTTCCTGTCCTCACAGGAACGAAGTCCCTAAAGAAACAGTGGCAGCCAGGTTTAG
CCCCGGAATTGACTGGATTCCTTTTTTAGGGCCCATTGGTATGGCTTTTTCCCCGTATCCCCCCAGGTGT
CTGCAGGCTCAAAGAGCAGCGAGAAGCGTTCAGAGGAAAGCGATCCCGTGCCACCTTCCCCGTGCCCGGG
CTGTCCCCGCACGCTGCCGGCTCGGGGATGCGGGGGGAGCGCCGGACCGGAGCGGAGCCCCGGGCGGCTC
GCTGCTGCCCCCTAGCGGGGGAGGGACGTAATTACATCCCTGGGGGCTTTGGGGGGGGGCTGTCCCTGAT
ATCTATAACAAGAAAATATATATATAATAAGTTATCACGTAAGTAGAACATGAAATAACAATATAATTAT
CGTATGAGTTAAATCTTAAAAGTCACGTAAAAGATAATCATGCGTCATTTTGACTCACGCGGTCGTTATA
GTTCAAAATCAGTGACACTTACCGCATTGACAAGCACGCCTCACGGGAGCTCCAAGCGGCGACTGAGATG
TCCTAAATGCACAGCGACGGATTCGCGCTATTTAGAAAGAGAGAGCAATATTTCAAGAATGCATGCGTCA
ATTTTACGCAGACTATCTTTCTAGGGTTAATCTAGCTGCATCAGGATCATATCGTCGGGTCTTTTTTCCG
GCTCAGTCATCGCCCAAGCTGGCGCTATCTGGGCATCGGGGAGGAAGAAGCCCGTGCCTTTTCCCGCGAG
GTTGAAGCGGCATGGAAAGAGTTTGCCGAGGATGACTGCTGCTGCATTGACGTTGAGCGAAAACGCACGT
TTACCATGATGATTCGGGAAGGTGTGGCCATGCACGCCTTTAACGGTGAACTGTTCGTTCAGGCCACCTG
GGATACCAGTTCGTCGCGGCTTTTCCGGACACAGTTCCGGATGGTCAGCCCGAAGCGCATCAGCAACCCG
AACAATACCGGCGACAGCCGGAACTGCCGTGCCGGTGTGCAGATTAATGACAGCGGTGCGGCGCTGGGAT
ATTACGTCAGCGAGGACGGGTATCCTGGCTGGATGCCGCAGAAATGGACATGGATACCCCGTGAGTTACC
CGGCGGGCGCGCTTGGCGTAATCATGGTCATAGCTGTTTCCTGTGTGAAATTGTTATCCGCTCACAATTC
CACACAACATACGAGCCGGAAGCATAAAGTGTAAAGCCTGGGGTGCCTAATGAGTGAGCTAACTCACATT
AATTGCGTTGCGCTCACTGCCCGCTTTCCAGTCGGGAAACCTGTCGTGCCAGCTGCATTAATGAATCGGC
CAACGCGCGGGGAGAGGCGGTTTGCGTATTGGGCGCTCTTCCGCTTCCTCGCTCACTGACTCGCTGCGCT
CGGTCGTTCGGCTGCGGCGAGCGGTATCAGCTCACTCAAAGGCGGTAATACGGTTATCCACAGAATCAGG
GGATAACGCAGGAAAGAACATGTGAGCAAAAGGCCAGCAAAAGGCCAGGAACCGTAAAAAGGCCGCGTTG
CTGGCGTTTTTCCATAGGCTCCGCCCCCCTGACGAGCATCACAAAAATCGACGCTCAAGTCAGAGGTGGC
GAAACCCGACAGGACTATAAAGATACCAGGCGTTTCCCCCTGGAAGCTCCCTCGTGCGCTCTCCTGTTCC
GACCCTGCCGCTTACCGGATACCTGTCCGCCTTTCTCCCTTCGGGAAGCGTGGCGCTTTCTCATAGCTCA
CGCTGTAGGTATCTCAGTTCGGTGTAGGTCGTTCGCTCCAAGCTGGGCTGTGTGCACGAACCCCCCGTTC
AGCCCGACCGCTGCGCCTTATCCGGTAACTATCGTCTTGAGTCCAACCCGGTAAGACACGACTTATCGCC
ACTGGCAGCAGCCACTGGTAACAGGATTAGCAGAGCGAGGTATGTAGGCGGTGCTACAGAGTTCTTGAAG
TGGTGGCCTAACTACGGCTACACTAGAAGAACAGTATTTGGTATCTGCGCTCTGCTGAAGCCAGTTACCT
TCGGAAAAAGAGTTGGTAGCTCTTGATCCGGCAAACAAACCACCGCTGGTAGCGGTGGTTTTTTTGTTTG
CAAGCAGCAGATTACGCGCAGAAAAAAAGGATCTCAAGAAGATCCTTTGATCTTTTCTACGGGGTCTGAC
GCTCAGTGGAACGAAAACTCACGTTAAGGGATTTTGGTCATGAGATTATCAAAAAGGATCTTCACCTAGA
TCCTTTTAAATTAAAAATGAAGTTTTAAATCAATCTAAAGTATATATGAGTAAACTTGGTCTGACAGTTA
CCAATGCTTAATCAGTGAGGCACCTATCTCAGCGATCTGTCTATTTCGTTCATCCATAGTTGCCTGACTC
CCCGTCGTGTAGATAACTACGATACGGGAGGGCTTACCATCTGGCCCCAGTGCTGCAATGATACCGCGAG
ACCCACGCTCACCGGCTCCAGATTTATCAGCAATAAACCAGCCAGCCGGAAGGGCCGAGCGCAGAAGTGG
TCCTGCAACTTTATCCGCCTCCATCCAGTCTATTAATTGTTGCCGGGAAGCTAGAGTAAGTAGTTCGCCA
GTTAATAGTTTGCGCAACGTTGTTGCCATTGCTACAGGCATCGTGGTGTCACGCTCGTCGTTTGGTATGG
CTTCATTCAGCTCCGGTTCCCAACGATCAAGGCGAGTTACATGATCCCCCATGTTGTGCAAAAAAGCGGT
TAGCTCCTTCGGTCCTCCGATCGTTGTCAGAAGTAAGTTGGCCGCAGTGTTATCACTCATGGTTATGGCA
GCACTGCATAATTCTCTTACTGTCATGCCATCCGTAAGATGCTTTTCTGTGACTGGTGAGTACTCAACCA
AGTCATTCTGAGAATAGTGTATGCGGCGACCGAGTTGCTCTTGCCCGGCGTCAATACGGGATAATACCGC
GCCACATAGCAGAACTTTAAAAGTGCTCATCATTGGAAAACGTTCTTCGGGGCGAAAACTCTCAAGGATC
TTACCGCTGTTGAGATCCAGTTCGATGTAACCCACTCGTGCACCCAACTGATCTTCAGCATCTTTTACTT
TCACCAGCGTTTCTGGGTGAGCAAAAACAGGAAGGCAAAATGCCGCAAAAAAGGGAATAAGGGCGACACG
GAAATGTTGAATACTCATACTCTTCCTTTTTCAATATTATTGAAGCATTTATCAGGGTTATTGTCTCATG
AGCGGATACATATTTGAATGTATTTAGAAAAATAAACAAATAGGGGTTCCGCGCACATTTCCCCGAAAAG
TGCCACCTAAATTGTAAGCGTTAATATTTTGTTAAAATTCGCGTTAAATTTTTGTTAAATCAGCTCATTT
TTTAACCAATAGGCCGAAATCGGCAAAATCCCTTATAAATCAAAAGAATAGACCGAGATAGGGT
[37 nt withheld, positions 8675-8711]
AAAGAACGTGGACTCCAACGTCAAAGG
[49 nt withheld, positions 8739-8787]
T
[91 nt withheld, positions 8789-8879]
G
[124 nt withheld, positions 8881-9004]
CCCATTCGCCATTCAGGCTGCGCAACTGTTGGGAAGGGCGATCGGTGCGGGCCTCTTCGCTATTACGCCA
GCTGGCGAAAGGGGGATGTGCTGCAAGGCGATTAAGTTGGGTAACGCCAGGGTTTTCCCAGTCACGACGT
TGTAAAACGACGGCCAGTGAGCGCGCCTCGTTCATTCACGTTTTTGAACCCGTGGAGGACGGGCAGACTC
GCGGTGCAAATGTGTTTTACAGCGTGATGGAGCAGATGAAGATGCTCGACACGCTGCAGAACACGCAGCT
AGATTAACCCTAGAAAGATAATCATATTGTGACGTACGTTAAAGATAATCATGTGTAAAATTGACGCATG
TGTTTTATCGGTCTGTATATCGAGGTTTATTTATTAATTTGAATAGATATTAAGTTTTATTATATTTACA
CTTACATACTAATAATAAATTCAACAAACAATTTATTTATGTTTATTTATTTATTAAAAAAAACAAAAAC
TCAAAATTTCTTCTATAAAGTAACAAAACTTTTATGAGGGACAGCCCCCCCCCAAAGCCCCCAGGGATGT
AATTACGTCCCTCCCCCGCTAGGGGGCAGCAGCGAGCCGCCCGGGGCTCCGCTCCGGTCCGGCGCTCCCC
CCGCATCCCCGAGCCGGCAGCGTGCGGGGACAGCCCGGGCACGGGGAAGGTGGCACGGGATCG
